>Addgene plasmid #27499 | pOZ-N-FH KIAA0157 | addgene partial sequence | sequence record 33888 | 27499 with pBMN-5
ATCCTCTAGACTGCCAGATCTTCCGCTCGATGAACCATGGACTACAAGGACGACGATGACAAGCTCGATG
GAGGATACCCCTACGACGTGCCCGACTACGCCGGAGGACTCGAGGCGGCGTCCATTTCGGGCTACACCTT
CAGTGCTGTGTGTTTCCACAGCGCCAACAGCAACGCGGACCACGAAGGATTTTTACTGGGAGAGGTAAGA
CAAGAGGAAACGTTTAGCATCAGTGACTCACAAATCAGCAACACAGAATTTCTGCAAGTAATTGAAATCC
ATAACCATCAGCCTTGTTCAAAACTTTTTAGTTTTTATGACTACGCAAGCAAAGTGAATGAGGAGAGTTT
GGACAGGATTCTTAAAGATCGGAGAAAGAAAGTCATTGGGTGGTACAGATTCCGGCGCAATACGCAGCAG
CAGATGTCCTACAGAGAGCAGGTTCTTCACAAGCAGCTCACCCGCATCCTCGGCGTGCCCGACCTCGTCT
TTCTTCTCTTCAGCTTCATCTCCACTGCCAACAATTCCACTCACGCTTTAGAATATGTGCTCTTCAGACC
AAATAGAAGGTATAATCAGAGGATATCACTCGCTATTCCCAATCTAGGAAATACTAGCCAGCAAGAGTAC
AAAGTGTCTTCAGTGCCAAATACTTCTCAGAGTTATGCCAAAGTGATTAAAGAACATGGTACTGACTTTT
TTGACATGGATGGAGTGATGAAAGACATCAGGGCGATTTATCAGGTTTATAATGCACTTCAGGAGAAAGT
TCAGGCAGTGTGTGCAGATGTTGAAAAGAGTGAGCGAGTTGTTGAATCTTGTCA
