[The description below was written by a language model from this plasmid's Addgene catalogue record.]
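Description:
pOZ-N-FH KIAA0157 is a retroviral mammalian expression plasmid built on the pOZ-N backbone (about 7.9 kb without insert). It carries the human KIAA0157 open reading frame, the gene now designated ABRAXAS2 and also known as ABRO1 or FAM175B. The coding sequence was inserted by restriction cloning and is fused at its N terminus to tandem FLAG and HA epitope tags, the "FH" in the name. In bacteria the plasmid is maintained under ampicillin selection. Its copy number is listed as unknown, and the record does not name the origin of replication. The promoter driving the insert and the individual viral elements are also not stated, and no feature table is provided, so the detailed layout of the retroviral cassette cannot be described from this entry.

In mammalian cells the selectable marker is the IL-2 receptor rather than a drug resistance gene. A surface marker of this kind lets transduced cells be identified or enriched by their display of the receptor, for example by antibody-based sorting, which suits the generation of stably expressing cell populations after retroviral delivery. The dual FLAG-HA tag allows detection with standard antibodies and sequential two-step affinity purification of the tagged protein together with its binding partners. This fits the associated study, which examined how JAMM domain deubiquitinating enzyme activity is regulated within the RAP80 complex. The depositor notes that the cloned KIAA0157 sequence carries a K199M substitution, which is not expected to affect plasmid function.
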