Addgene plasmid #27499: pOZ-N-FH KIAA0157
Depositing lab: Roger Greenberg. Depositing organization: University of Pennsylvania. Publication: Differential regulation of JAMM domain deubiquitinating enzyme activity within the RAP80 complex. Patterson-Fortin J, Shao G, Bretscher H, Messick TE, Greenberg RA. J Biol Chem. 2010 Oct 1. 285(40):30971-81. 10.1074/jbc.M110.135319 PubMed 20656689.
Backbone
  Vector backbone: pOZ-N
  Backbone size w/o insert (bp): 7900
  Vector type: Mammalian Expression, Retroviral
  Selectable markers: IL-2 receptor
Growth in bacteria
  Bacterial resistance: Ampicillin, 100 μg/mL
  Growth temperature: 37°C
  Growth strain: DH5alpha
  Copy number: Unknown
Gene/Insert
  Gene/Insert name: KIAA0157
  Species: H. sapiens (human)
  Entrez Gene: ABRAXAS2 (a.k.a. ABRO1, FAM175B, KIAA0157)
  Tag / fusion protein: FLAG (N terminal on insert); HA (N terminal on insert)
  Cloning method: Restriction Enzyme
  Sequencing primers: 5′ pBMN5'
Terms and licenses: Academic/Nonprofit Terms; Industry Terms: Not Available to Industry
Depositor comments: There is a K199M mutation in KIAA0157 that should not affect plasmid function.
How to cite: pOZ-N-FH KIAA0157 was a gift from Roger Greenberg (Addgene plasmid # 27499 ; http://n2t.net/addgene:27499 ; RRID:Addgene_27499)
